>Addgene plasmid #135003 | EF1a_mCherry_P2A_Hygro | addgene full sequence | sequence record 272070 | Addgene NGS Result
GACATTGATTATTGACTAGTTATTAATAGTAATCAATTACGGGGTCATTAGTTCATAGCCCATATATGGA
GTTCCGCGTTACATAACTTACGGTAAATGGCCCGCCTGGCTGACCGCCCAACGACCCCCGCCCATTGACG
TCAATAATGACGTATGTTCCCATAGTAACGCCAATAGGGACTTTCCATTGACGTCAATGGGTGGAGTATT
TACGGTAAACTGCCCACTTGGCAGTACATCAAGTGTATCATATGCCAAGTACGCCCCCTATTGACGTCAA
TGACGGTAAATGGCCCGCCTGGCATTATGCCCAGTACATGACCTTATGGGACTTTCCTACTTGGCAGTAC
ATCTACGTATTAGTCATCGCTATTACCATGGTGATGCGGTTTTGGCAGTACATCAATGGGCGTGGATAGC
GGTTTGACTCACGGGGATTTCCAAGTCTCCACCCCATTGACGTCAATGGGAGTTTGTTTTGGCACCAAAA
TCAACGGGACTTTCCAAAATGTCGTAACAACTCCGCCCCATTGACGCAAATGGGCGGTAGGCGTGTACGG
TGGGAGGTCTATATAAGCAGCGCGTTTTGCCTGTACTGGGTCTCTCTGGTTAGACCAGATCTGAGCCTGG
GAGCTCTCTGGCTAACTAGGGAACCCACTGCTTAAGCCTCAATAAAGCTTGCCTTGAGTGCTTCAAGTAG
TGTGTGCCCGTCTGTTGTGTGACTCTGGTAACTAGAGATCCCTCAGACCCTTTTAGTCAGTGTGGAAAAT
CTCTAGCAGTGGCGCCCGAACAGGGACTTGAAAGCGAAAGGGAAACCAGAGGAGCTCTCTCGACGCAGGA
CTCGGCTTGCTGAAGCGCGCACGGCAAGAGGCGAGGGGCGGCGACTGGTGAGTACGCCAAAAATTTTGAC
TAGCGGAGGCTAGAAGGAGAGAGATGGGTGCGAGAGCGTCAGTATTAAGCGGGGGAGAATTAGATCGCGA
TGGGAAAAAATTCGGTTAAGGCCAGGGGGAAAGAAAAAATATAAATTAAAACATATAGTATGGGCAAGCA
GGGAGCTAGAACGATTCGCAGTTAATCCTGGCCTGTTAGAAACATCAGAAGGCTGTAGACAAATACTGGG
ACAGCTACAACCATCCCTTCAGACAGGATCAGAAGAACTTAGATCATTATATAATACAGTAGCAACCCTC
TATTGTGTGCATCAAAGGATAGAGATAAAAGACACCAAGGAAGCTTTAGACAAGATAGAGGAAGAGCAAA
ACAAAAGTAAGACCACCGCACAGCAAGCGGCCGCTGATCTTCAGACCTGGAGGAGGAGATATGAGGGACA
ATTGGAGAAGTGAATTATATAAATATAAAGTAGTAAAAATTGAACCATTAGGAGTAGCACCCACCAAGGC
AAAGAGAAGAGTGGTGCAGAGAGAAAAAAGAGCAGTGGGAATAGGAGCTTTGTTCCTTGGGTTCTTGGGA
GCAGCAGGAAGCACTATGGGCGCAGCGTCAATGACGCTGACGGTACAGGCCAGACAATTATTGTCTGGTA
TAGTGCAGCAGCAGAACAATTTGCTGAGGGCTATTGAGGCGCAACAGCATCTGTTGCAACTCACAGTCTG
GGGCATCAAGCAGCTCCAGGCAAGAATCCTGGCTGTGGAAAGATACCTAAAGGATCAACAGCTCCTGGGG
ATTTGGGGTTGCTCTGGAAAACTCATTTGCACCACTGCTGTGCCTTGGAATGCTAGTTGGAGTAATAAAT
CTCTGGAACAGATTTGGAATCACACGACCTGGATGGAGTGGGACAGAGAAATTAACAATTACACAAGCTT
AATACACTCCTTAATTGAAGAATCGCAAAACCAGCAAGAAAAGAATGAACAAGAATTATTGGAATTAGAT
AAATGGGCAAGTTTGTGGAATTGGTTTAACATAACAAATTGGCTGTGGTATATAAAATTATTCATAATGA
TAGTAGGAGGCTTGGTAGGTTTAAGAATAGTTTTTGCTGTACTTTCTATAGTGAATAGAGTTAGGCAGGG
ATATTCACCATTATCGTTTCAGACCCACCTCCCAACCCCGAGGGGACCCGACAGGCCCGAAGGAATAGAA
GAAGAAGGTGGAGAGAGAGACAGAGACAGATCCATTCGATTAGTGAACGGATCGGCACTGCGTGCGCCAA
TTCTGCAGACAAATGGCAGTATTCATCCACAATTTTAAAAGAAAAGGGGGGATTGGGGGGTACAGTGCAG
GGGAAAGAATAGTAGACATAATAGCAACAGACATACAAACTAAAGAATTACAAAAACAAATTACAAAAAT
TCAAAATTTTCGGGTTTATTACAGGGACAGCAGAGATCCAGTTTGGTTAATTAATCGATAAGCTTTGCAA
AGATGGATAAAGTTTTAAACAGAGAGGAATCTTTGCAGCTAATGGACCTTCTAGGTCTTGAAAGGAGTGG
GAATTGGCTCCGGTGCCCGTCAGTGGGCAGAGCGCACATCGCCCACAGTCCCCGAGAAGTTGGGGGGAGG
GGTCGGCAATTGAACCGGTGCCTAGAGAAGGTGGCGCGGGGTAAACTGGGAAAGTGATGTCGTGTACTGG
CTCCGCCTTTTTCCCGAGGGTGGGGGAGAACCGTATATAAGTGCAGTAGTCGCCGTGAACGTTCTTTTTC
GCAACGGGTTTGCCGCCAGAACACAGGTAAGTGCCGTGTGTGGTTCCCGCGGGCCTGGCCTCTTTACGGG
TTATGGCCCTTGCGTGCCTTGAATTACTTCCACCTGGCTGCAGTACGTGATTCTTGATCCCGAGCTTCGG
GTTGGAAGTGGGTGGGAGAGTTCGAGGCCTTGCGCTTAAGGAGCCCCTTCGCCTCGTGCTTGAGTTGAGG
CCTGGCCTGGGCGCTGGGGCCGCCGCGTGCGAATCTGGTGGCACCTTCGCGCCTGTCTCGCTGCTTTCGA
TAAGTCTCTAGCCATTTAAAATTTTTGATGACCTGCTGCGACGCTTTTTTTCTGGCAAGATAGTCTTGTA
AATGCGGGCCAAGATCTGCACACTGGTATTTCGGTTTTTGGGGCCGCGGGCGGCGACGGGGCCCGTGCGT
CCCAGCGCACATGTTCGGCGAGGCGGGGCCTGCGAGCGCGGCCACCGAGAATCGGACGGGGGTAGTCTCA
AGCTGGCCGGCCTGCTCTGGTGCCTGGCCTCGCGCCGCCGTGTATCGCCCCGCCCTGGGCGGCAAGGCTG
GCCCGGTCGGCACCAGTTGCGTGAGCGGAAAGATGGCCGCTTCCCGGCCCTGCTGCAGGGAGCTCAAAAT
GGAGGACGCGGCGCTCGGGAGAGCGGGCGGGTGAGTCACCCACACAAAGGAAAAGGGCCTTTCCGTCCTC
AGCCGTCGCTTCATGTGACTCCACGGAGTACCGGGCGCCGTCCAGGCACCTCGATTAGTTCTCGAGCTTT
TGGAGTACGTCGTCTTTAGGTTGGGGGGAGGGGTTTTATGCGATGGAGTTTCCCCACACTGAGTGGGTGG
AGACTGAAGTTAGGCCAGCTTGGCACTTGATGTAATTCTCCTTGGAATTTGCCCTTTTTGAGTTTGGATC
TTGGTTCATTCTCAAGCCTCAGACAGTGGTTCAAAGTTTTTTTCTTCCATTTCAGGTGTCGTGAGGAATT
AGCTTGGTACTAATACGACTCACTATAGGGAGACCCAAGCTGGCTAGGTAAGCTTGATATCGAATTCCTG
CAGCCCGGGGGATCCACCGGTCGCCACCATGGTGAGCAAGGGCGAGGAGGATAACATGGCCATCATCAAG
GAGTTCATGCGCTTCAAGGTGCACATGGAGGGCTCCGTGAACGGCCACGAGTTCGAGATCGAGGGCGAGG
GCGAGGGCCGCCCCTACGAGGGCACCCAGACCGCCAAGCTGAAGGTGACCAAGGGTGGCCCCCTGCCCTT
CGCCTGGGACATCCTGTCCCCTCAGTTCATGTACGGCTCCAAGGCCTACGTGAAGCACCCCGCCGACATC
CCCGACTACTTGAAGCTGTCCTTCCCCGAGGGCTTCAAGTGGGAGCGCGTGATGAACTTCGAGGACGGCG
GCGTGGTGACCGTGACCCAGGACTCCTCCCTGCAGGACGGCGAGTTCATCTACAAGGTGAAGCTGCGCGG
CACCAACTTCCCCTCCGACGGCCCCGTAATGCAGAAGAAGACCATGGGCTGGGAGGCCTCCTCCGAGCGG
ATGTACCCCGAGGACGGCGCCCTGAAGGGCGAGATCAAGCAGAGGCTGAAGCTGAAGGACGGCGGCCACT
ACGACGCTGAGGTCAAGACCACCTACAAGGCCAAGAAGCCCGTGCAGCTGCCCGGCGCCTACAACGTCAA
CATCAAGTTGGACATCACCTCCCACAACGAGGACTACACCATCGTGGAACAGTACGAACGCGCCGAGGGC
CGCCACTCCACCGGCGGCATGGACGAGCTGTACAAGGGATCCGGCGCAACAAACTTCTCTCTGCTGAAAC
AAGCCGGAGATGTCGAAGAGAATCCTGGACCGATGAAAAAGCCTGAACTCACCGCGACGTCTGTCGAGAA
GTTTCTGATCGAAAAGTTCGACAGCGTCTCCGACCTGATGCAGCTCTCGGAGGGCGAAGAATCTCGTGCT
TTCAGCTTCGATGTAGGAGGGCGTGGATATGTCCTGCGGGTAAATAGCTGCGCCGATGGTTTCTACAAAG
ATCGTTATGTTTATCGGCACTTTGCATCGGCCGCGCTCCCGATTCCGGAAGTGCTTGACATTGGGGAATT
CAGCGAGAGCCTGACCTATTGCATCTCCCGCCGTGCACAGGGTGTCACGTTGCAAGACCTGCCTGAAACC
GAACTGCCCGCTGTTCTGCAGCCGGTCGCGGAGGCCATGGATGCGATCGCTGCGGCCGATCTTAGCCAGA
CGAGCGGGTTCGGCCCATTCGGACCGCAAGGAATCGGTCAATACACTACATGGCGTGATTTCATATGCGC
GATTGCTGATCCCCATGTGTATCACTGGCAAACTGTGATGGACGACACCGTCAGTGCGTCCGTCGCGCAG
GCTCTCGATGAGCTGATGCTTTGGGCCGAGGACTGCCCCGAAGTCCGGCACCTCGTGCACGCGGATTTCG
GCTCCAACAATGTCCTGACGGACAATGGCCGCATAACAGCGGTCATTGACTGGAGCGAGGCGATGTTCGG
GGATTCCCAATACGAGGTCGCCAACATCTTCTTCTGGAGGCCGTGGTTGGCTTGTATGGAGCAGCAGACG
CGCTACTTCGAGCGGAGGCATCCGGAGCTTGCAGGATCGCCGCGGCTCCGGGCGTATATGCTCCGCATTG
GTCTTGACCAACTCTATCAGAGCTTGGTTGACGGCAATTTCGATGATGCAGCTTGGGCGCAGGGTCGATG
CGACGCAATCGTCCGATCCGGAGCCGGGACTGTCGGGCGTACACAAATCGCCCGCAGAAGCGCGGCCGTC
TGGACCGATGGCTGTGTAGAAGTACTCGCCGATAGTGGAAACCGACGCCCCAGCACTCGTCCGAGGGCAA
AGGAATAAGTTAACCGCCCGCCCCACGACCCGCAGCGCCCGACCGAAAGGAGCGCACGACCCCATGCATC
GAACAAAAGAAAAGGGGGGACTGGAAGGGCTAATTCACTCCCAACGAAGACAAGATATCATAACTTCGTA
TAGCATACATTATACGAAGTTATCGGCTAGCTGGTCCGGACTGTACTGGGTCTCTCTGGTTAGACCAGAT
CTGAGCCTGGGAGCTCTCTGGCTAACTAGGGAACCCACTGCTTAAGCCTCAATAAAGCTTGCCTTGAGTG
CTTCAAGTAGTGTGTGCCCGTCTGTTGTGTGACTCTGGTAACTAGAGATCCCTCAGACCCTTTTAGTCAG
TGTGGAAAATCTCTAGCAGGGCCCGTTTAAACCCGCTGATCAGCCTCGACTGTGCCTTCTAGTTGCCAGC
CATCTGTTGTTTGCCCCTCCCCCGTGCCTTCCTTGACCCTGGAAGGTGCCACTCCCACTGTCCTTTCCTA
ATAAAATGAGGAAATTGCATCGCATTGTCTGAGTAGGTGTCATTCTATTCTGGGGGGTGGGGTGGGGCAG
GACAGCAAGGGGGAGGATTGGGAAGACAATAGCAGGCATGCTGGGGATGCGGTGGGCTCTATGGCTTCTG
AGGCGGAAAGAACCAGCTGGGGCTCTAGGGGGTATCCCC
[124 nt withheld, positions 6200-6323]
C
[91 nt withheld, positions 6325-6415]
A
[49 nt withheld, positions 6417-6465]
CCTTTGACGTTGGAGTCCACGTTCTTT
[37 nt withheld, positions 6493-6529]
ACCCTATCTCGGTCTATTCTTTTGATTTATAAGGGATTTTGCCGATTTCGGCCTATTGGTTAAAAAATGA
GCTGATTTAACAAAAATTTAACGCGAATTAATTCTGTGGAATGTGTGTCAGTTAGGGTGTGGAAAGTCCC
CAGGCTCCCCAGCAGGCAGAAGTATGCAAAGCATGCATCTCAATTAGTCAGCAACCAGGTGTGGAAAGTC
CCCAGGCTCCCCAGCAGGCAGAAGTATGCAAAGCATGCATCTCAATTAGTCAGCAACCATAGTCCCGCCC
CTAACTCCGCCCATCCCGCCCCTAACTCCGCCCAGTTCCGCCCATTCTCCGCCCCATGGCTGACTAATTT
TTTTTATTTATGCAGAGGCCGAGGCCGCCTCTGCCTCTGAGCTATTCCAGAAGTAGTGAGGAGGCTTTTT
TGGAGGCCTAGGCTTTTGCAAAAAGCTCCCGGGAGCTTGTATATCCATTTTCGGATCTGATCAGCACGTG
TTGACAATTAATCATCGGCATAGTATATCGGCATAGTATAATACGACAAGGTGAGGAACTAAACCATGGC
CAAGTTGACCAGTGCCGTTCCGGTGCTCACCGCGCGCGACGTCGCCGGAGCGGTCGAGTTCTGGACCGAC
CGGCTCGGGTTCTCCCGGGACTTCGTGGAGGACGACTTCGCCGGTGTGGTCCGGGACGACGTGACCCTGT
TCATCAGCGCGGTCCAGGACCAGGTGGTGCCGGACAACACCCTGGCCTGGGTGTGGGTGCGCGGCCTGGA
CGAGCTGTACGCCGAGTGGTCGGAGGTCGTGTCCACGAACTTCCGGGACGCCTCCGGGCCGGCCATGACC
GAGATCGGCGAGCAGCCGTGGGGGCGGGAGTTCGCCCTGCGCGACCCGGCCGGCAACTGCGTGCACTTCG
TGGCCGAGGAGCAGGACTGACACGTGCTACGAGATTTCGATTCCACCGCCGCCTTCTATGAAAGGTTGGG
CTTCGGAATCGTTTTCCGGGACGCCGGCTGGATGATCCTCCAGCGCGGGGATCTCATGCTGGAGTTCTTC
GCCCACCCCAACTTGTTTATTGCAGCTTATAATGGTTACAAATAAAGCAATAGCATCACAAATTTCACAA
ATAAAGCATTTTTTTCACTGCATTCTAGTTGTGGTTTGTCCAAACTCATCAATGTATCTTATCATGTCTG
TATACCGTCGACCTCTAGCTAGAGCTTGGCGTAATCATGGTCATAGCTGTTTCCTGTGTGAAATTGTTAT
CCGCTCACAATTCCACACAACATACGAGCCGGAAGCATAAAGTGTAAAGCCTGGGGTGCCTAATGAGTGA
GCTAACTCACATTAATTGCGTTGCGCTCACTGCCCGCTTTCCAGTCGGGAAACCTGTCGTGCCAGCTGCA
TTAATGAATCGGCCAACGCGCGGGGAGAGGCGGTTTGCGTATTGGGCGCTCTTCCGCTTCCTCGCTCACT
GACTCGCTGCGCTCGGTCGTTCGGCTGCGGCGAGCGGTATCAGCTCACTCAAAGGCGGTAATACGGTTAT
CCACAGAATCAGGGGATAACGCAGGAAAGAACATGTGAGCAAAAGGCCAGCAAAAGGCCAGGAACCGTAA
AAAGGCCGCGTTGCTGGCGTTTTTCCATAGGCTCCGCCCCCCTGACGAGCATCACAAAAATCGACGCTCA
AGTCAGAGGTGGCGAAACCCGACAGGACTATAAAGATACCAGGCGTTTCCCCCTGGAAGCTCCCTCGTGC
GCTCTCCTGTTCCGACCCTGCCGCTTACCGGATACCTGTCCGCCTTTCTCCCTTCGGGAAGCGTGGCGCT
TTCTCATAGCTCACGCTGTAGGTATCTCAGTTCGGTGTAGGTCGTTCGCTCCAAGCTGGGCTGTGTGCAC
GAACCCCCCGTTCAGCCCGACCGCTGCGCCTTATCCGGTAACTATCGTCTTGAGTCCAACCCGGTAAGAC
ACGACTTATCGCCACTGGCAGCAGCCACTGGTAACAGGATTAGCAGAGCGAGGTATGTAGGCGGTGCTAC
AGAGTTCTTGAAGTGGTGGCCTAACTACGGCTACACTAGAAGAACAGTATTTGGTATCTGCGCTCTGCTG
AAGCCAGTTACCTTCGGAAAAAGAGTTGGTAGCTCTTGATCCGGCAAACAAACCACCGCTGGTAGCGGTG
GTTTTTTTGTTTGCAAGCAGCAGATTACGCGCAGAAAAAAAGGATCTCAAGAAGATCCTTTGATCTTTTC
TACGGGGTCTGACGCTCAGTGGAACGAAAACTCACGTTAAGGGATTTTGGTCATGAGATTATCAAAAAGG
ATCTTCACCTAGATCCTTTTAAATTAAAAATGAAGTTTTAAATCAATCTAAAGTATATATGAGTAAACTT
GGTCTGACAGTTACCAATGCTTAATCAGTGAGGCACCTATCTCAGCGATCTGTCTATTTCGTTCATCCAT
AGTTGCCTGACTCCCCGTCGTGTAGATAACTACGATACGGGAGGGCTTACCATCTGGCCCCAGTGCTGCA
ATGATACCGCGAGACCCACGCTCACCGGCTCCAGATTTATCAGCAATAAACCAGCCAGCCGGAAGGGCCG
AGCGCAGAAGTGGTCCTGCAACTTTATCCGCCTCCATCCAGTCTATTAATTGTTGCCGGGAAGCTAGAGT
AAGTAGTTCGCCAGTTAATAGTTTGCGCAACGTTGTTGCCATTGCTACAGGCATCGTGGTGTCACGCTCG
TCGTTTGGTATGGCTTCATTCAGCTCCGGTTCCCAACGATCAAGGCGAGTTACATGATCCCCCATGTTGT
GCAAAAAAGCGGTTAGCTCCTTCGGTCCTCCGATCGTTGTCAGAAGTAAGTTGGCCGCAGTGTTATCACT
CATGGTTATGGCAGCACTGCATAATTCTCTTACTGTCATGCCATCCGTAAGATGCTTTTCTGTGACTGGT
GAGTACTCAACCAAGTCATTCTGAGAATAGTGTATGCGGCGACCGAGTTGCTCTTGCCCGGCGTCAATAC
GGGATAATACCGCGCCACATAGCAGAACTTTAAAAGTGCTCATCATTGGAAAACGTTCTTCGGGGCGAAA
ACTCTCAAGGATCTTACCGCTGTTGAGATCCAGTTCGATGTAACCCACTCGTGCACCCAACTGATCTTCA
GCATCTTTTACTTTCACCAGCGTTTCTGGGTGAGCAAAAACAGGAAGGCAAAATGCCGCAAAAAAGGGAA
TAAGGGCGACACGGAAATGTTGAATACTCATACTCTTCCTTTTTCAATATTATTGAAGCATTTATCAGGG
TTATTGTCTCATGAGCGGATACATATTTGAATGTATTTAGAAAAATAAACAAATAGGGGTTCCGCGCACA
TTTCCCCGAAAAGTGCCACCTGACGTCGACGGATCGGGAGATCTCCCGATCCCCTATGGTGCACTCTCAG
TACAATCTGCTCTGATGCCGCATAGTTAAGCCAGTATCTGCTCCCTGCTTGTGTGTTGGAGGTCGCTGAG
TAGTGCGCGAGCAAAATTTAAGCTACAACAAGGCAAGGCTTGACCGACAATTGCATGAAGAATCTGCTTA
GGGTTAGGCGTTTTGCGCTGCTTCGCGATGTACGGGCCAGATATACGCGTT
Features (pLannotate 1.2.2; 33 found; start..end, strand, type, name):
      1..380     +  enhancer       CMV enhancer: human cytomegalovirus immediate early enhancer
    381..580     +  promoter       CMV promoter: human cytomegalovirus (CMV) immediate early promoter
    598..778     +  LTR            5' LTR (truncated): truncated 5' long terminal repeat (LTR) from HIV-1
    825..950     +  misc_feature   HIV-1 Ψ: packaging signal of human immunodeficiency virus type 1
    934..1297    +  CDS            HIV-1 gag (fragment): gag protein from human immunodeficiency virus 1; gag
   1443..1676    +  misc_feature   RRE: The Rev response element (RRE) of HIV-1 allows for Rev-dependent mRNA export from the nucleus to the cytoplasm.
   2053..2153    +  CDS            Rev (fragment): human immunodeficiency virus 1 (HIV-1) Rev protein; rev; enhances nuclear export of unspliced and incompletely spliced viral mRNAs
   2203..2320    +  misc_feature   cPPT/CTS: central polypurine tract and central termination sequence of HIV-1
   2383..2449    +  CDS            small t antigen (fragment): SV40 (simian virus 40) small t antigen
   2456..3634    +  promoter       EF-1α promoter: strong constitutive promoter for human elongation factor EF-1α
   3651..3669    +  promoter       T7 promoter: promoter for bacteriophage T7 RNA polymerase
   3689..3727    -  misc_feature   MCS (fragment): pBluescript multiple cloning site
   3739..4446    +  CDS            mCherry: mCherry is a basic (constitutively fluorescent) red fluorescent protein published in 2004, derived from Discosoma sp.. It is reported to be a very rapidly-maturing monomer with low acid sensitivity.
   4513..5535    +  CDS            hph: KHYB_ECOLX - Experimental evidence at protein level: Swiss-Prot protein existence level 1. The aminoglycoside phosphotransferases achieve inactivation of their antibiotic substrates by phosphorylation. Only phosphorylates hygromycin and closely related compounds such as demethyl analogs and destomycin. From Escherichia coli.
   5549..5662    +  CDS            nef (fragment): NEF_HV1LA - Experimental evidence at protein level: Swiss-Prot protein existence level 1. Extracellular Nef protein targets CD4(+) T-lymphocytes for apoptosis by interacting with CXCR4 surface receptors. From Human immunodeficiency virus type 1 group M subtype B (isolate Lai) (HIV-1).
   5660..5693    +  protein_bind   loxP: Cre-mediated recombination occurs in the 8-bp core sequence (GCATACAT). Cre recombinase
   5718..5898    +  LTR            5' LTR (truncated): truncated 5' long terminal repeat (LTR) from HIV-1
   5930..6154    +  polyA_signal   bGH poly(A) signal: bovine growth hormone polyadenylation signal
   6158..6179    +  promoter       SV40 promoter (fragment): SV40 enhancer and early promoter
   6200..6628    +  rep_origin     f1 ori (sequence partly withheld): f1 bacteriophage origin of replication; arrow indicates direction of (+) strand synthesis
   6642..6971    +  promoter       SV40 promoter: SV40 enhancer and early promoter
   7019..7066    +  promoter       EM7 promoter: synthetic bacterial promoter&nbsp
   7085..7459    +  CDS            BleoR: antibiotic-binding protein; Sh ble from Streptoalloteichus hindustanus; confers resistance to bleomycin, phleomycin, and Zeocin™
   7469..7594    +  CDS            ble (fragment): BLE_KLEPN - Experimental evidence at protein level: Swiss-Prot protein existence level 1. Binding protein with a strong affinity to the bleomycin family of antibiotics. Binds to CL990; an antimitotic-antibiotic compound. From Klebsiella pneumoniae.
   7589..7710    +  polyA_signal   SV40 poly(A) signal: SV40 polyadenylation signal
   7783..7799    -  protein_bind   lac operator: The lac repressor binds to the lac operator to inhibit transcription in E. coli. This inhibition can be relieved by adding lactose or isopropyl-β-D-thiogalactopyranoside (IPTG). lac repressor encoded by lacI
   7807..7837    -  promoter       lac promoter: promoter for the E. coli lac operon
   7852..7873    -  protein_bind   CAP binding site: CAP binding activates transcription in the presence of cAMP. E. coli catabolite activator protein
   7886..7978    -  CDS            lacI (fragment): lac repressor; lacI; The lac repressor binds to the lac operator to inhibit transcription in E. coli. This inhibition can be relieved by adding lactose or isopropyl-β-D-thiogalactopyranoside (IPTG).
   8161..8749    -  rep_origin     ori: high-copy-number ColE1/pMB1/pBR322/pUC origin of replication
   8920..9780    -  CDS            AmpR: β-lactamase; bla; confers resistance to ampicillin, carbenicillin, and related antibiotics
   9781..9885    -  promoter       AmpR promoter: bla
   9944..9996    -  misc_feature   bom (fragment): basis of mobility region from pBR322
