[The description below was written by a language model from this plasmid's Addgene catalogue record and pLannotate feature annotations shown in this document.]
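Description:
EF1a_mCherry_P2A_Hygro is a lentiviral mammalian expression vector supplied as an empty backbone. The parent backbone is not identified in the record. It is maintained in E. coli through a high-copy ColE1/pUC-type origin with ampicillin resistance (AmpR), and it also carries an f1 phage origin. The catalogue gives a backbone size of about 9.5 kb, whereas the annotated full sequence is about 10.2 kb; the record does not explain the difference.

The viral portion has a CMV enhancer/promoter fused to a truncated HIV-1 5' LTR, which lets genomic RNA be transcribed in packaging cells without Tat. This is followed by the Ψ packaging signal with a partial gag sequence, the RRE for Rev-dependent nuclear export, and the cPPT/CTS element. The second LTR is likewise annotated as truncated, has a loxP site just upstream, and is followed by a bGH polyadenylation signal.

Between the LTRs, the constitutive human EF-1α promoter drives mCherry followed by the hygromycin phosphotransferase gene (hph). According to the construct name, the two are joined by a P2A self-cleaving peptide, although that linker is not separately annotated. A single transcript should therefore yield both red fluorescence and hygromycin resistance in transduced cells. A short T7 promoter and an MCS fragment sit just upstream of mCherry. Outside the viral cassette is an SV40/EM7-driven BleoR (Zeocin resistance) unit with an SV40 poly(A) signal.

The vector is intended either to express mCherry directly or to receive a gene of interest by Gibson assembly for EF1a-driven expression. Barcodes readable by single-cell RNA-seq can be inserted at an HpaI site, which supports pooled overexpression screens.
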