Addgene plasmid #135003: EF1a_mCherry_P2A_Hygro
Purpose: (Empty Backbone) Lentiviral vector to express mCherry or to clone and express gene of interest, under control of EF1a promoter. Barcodes compatible with detection in single cell RNA-seq may be inserted at HpaI site.
Depositing lab: Prashant Mali. Depositing organization: University of California, San Diego (UCSD). Publication: Mapping Cellular Reprogramming via Pooled Overexpression Screens with Paired Fitness and Single-Cell RNA-Sequencing Readout. Parekh U, Wu Y, Zhao D, Worlikar A, Shah N, Zhang K, Mali P. Cell Syst. 2018 Nov 12. pii: S2405-4712(18)30433-2. doi: 10.1016/j.cels.2018.10.008. PubMed 30448000.
Backbone
  Vector backbone: Unknown
  Backbone size (bp): 9514
  Vector type: Mammalian Expression, Lentiviral
  Promoter: EF1a
  Selectable markers: Hygromycin
Growth in bacteria
  Bacterial resistance: Ampicillin, 100 μg/mL
  Growth temperature: 37°C
  Growth strain: NEB Stable
  Copy number: High Copy
Gene/Insert
  Cloning method: Gibson Cloning
  Sequencing primers: 5′ 5'-ttctcaagcctcagacagtgg-3'
Terms and licenses: Academic/Nonprofit Terms; Industry Terms: Not Available to Industry
How to cite: EF1a_mCherry_P2A_Hygro was a gift from Prashant Mali (Addgene plasmid # 135003 ; http://n2t.net/addgene:135003 ; RRID:Addgene_135003)
